Addgene plasmid #22393: SRS-MTBD(89/82)-AB wt
Depositing lab: Ron Vale. Depositing organization: University of California, San Francisco (UCSF).
Backbone
  Vector backbone: pET42a
  Backbone manufacturer: EMD
  Vector type: Bacterial Expression
Growth in bacteria
  Bacterial resistance: Kanamycin, 50 μg/mL
  Growth temperature: 37°C
  Growth strain: DH5alpha
  Copy number: Low Copy
Gene/Insert
  Gene/Insert name: Seryl tRNA synthetase (SRS) – mouse cytoplasmic dynein microtubule binding domain (MTBD) fusion protein
  Species: M. musculus (mouse)
  Insert size (bp): 7024
  Tag / fusion protein: myc (C terminal on insert); His (C terminal on insert)
  Cloning method: Restriction Enzyme
  Sequencing primers: 5′ N/A
Terms and licenses: Academic/Nonprofit Terms; Industry Terms: Not Available to Industry
How to cite: SRS-MTBD(89/82)-AB wt was a gift from Ron Vale (Addgene plasmid # 22393 ; http://n2t.net/addgene:22393 ; RRID:Addgene_22393)
