[The description below was written by a language model from this plasmid's Addgene catalogue record and pLannotate feature annotations shown in this document.]
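Description:
SRS-MTBD(89/82)-AB wt is a bacterial expression plasmid built on the pET42a backbone for producing a chimeric protein in E. coli. It carries a kanamycin resistance gene (aminoglycoside phosphotransferase) and a ColE1/pBR322-type origin accompanied by the bom region and the rop gene, which keeps copy number low, in line with the catalogue's "low copy" designation. An f1 phage origin is also present. Small tetracycline-resistance fragments and an AmpR promoter fragment are backbone remnants, not functional markers.

The expression cassette follows the standard pET layout: a T7 promoter with an adjacent lac operator, the T7 gene 10 ribosome binding site, the open reading frame and a T7 terminator, with a plasmid-borne lacI gene supplying repressor. Transcription therefore depends on T7 RNA polymerase in the host and is induced with IPTG. The insert is described as a fusion of seryl-tRNA synthetase (SRS) with the microtubule-binding domain (MTBD) of mouse cytoplasmic dynein. In the feature table, the synthetase matches the Thermus thermophilus enzyme and is split into a short N-terminal fragment and a long C-terminal portion. The unannotated gap of roughly 650 bp between them presumably holds the dynein segment, inserted within the synthetase rather than appended to it. The catalogue lists C-terminal myc and His tags; the annotation detects a His tag downstream of the synthetase but no myc epitope.

The listed insert size of 7024 bp equals the length of the whole plasmid, so it is not the size of the insert alone. The record does not explain the "89/82", "AB" or "wt" designations or state an intended use, though the design suits purification of a recombinant dynein MTBD fusion protein by His-tag affinity.
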