Features (pLannotate 1.2.2; 20 found; start..end, strand, type, name):
     12..467     +  rep_origin     f1 ori (sequence partly withheld): f1 bacteriophage origin of replication; arrow indicates direction of (+) strand synthesis
    494..551     +  promoter       AmpR promoter (fragment): bla
    560..1375    -  CDS            KanR: aminoglycoside phosphotransferase; aph(3')-Ia; confers resistance to kanamycin in bacteria or G418 (Geneticin®) in eukaryotes
   1497..2085    +  rep_origin     ori: high-copy-number ColE1/pMB1/pBR322/pUC origin of replication
   2271..2413    -  misc_feature   bom: basis of mobility region from pBR322
   2515..2706    -  CDS            rop: Rop protein, which maintains plasmids at low copy number; rop
   2723..3103    +  CDS            YPB1_ECOLX: Protein predicted: Swiss-Prot protein existence level 4. From Escherichia coli.
   3165..3229    -  CDS            TcR (fragment): tetracycline efflux protein; tet; confers resistance to tetracycline
   3244..3265    -  protein_bind   CAP binding site: CAP binding activates transcription in the presence of cAMP. E. coli catabolite activator protein
   3278..4360    -  CDS            lacI: lac repressor; lacI; The lac repressor binds to the lac operator to inhibit transcription in E. coli. This inhibition can be relieved by adding lactose or isopropyl-β-D-thiogalactopyranoside (IPTG).
   4361..4438    -  promoter       lacI promoter: lacI
   4446..4725    -  CDS            TcR (fragment): tetracycline efflux protein; tet; confers resistance to tetracycline
   4751..4769    +  promoter       T7 promoter: promoter for bacteriophage T7 RNA polymerase
   4770..4794    +  protein_bind   lac operator: The lac repressor binds to the lac operator to inhibit transcription in E. coli. This inhibition can be relieved by adding lactose or isopropyl-β-D-thiogalactopyranoside (IPTG). lac repressor encoded by lacI
   4809..4831    +  RBS            RBS: efficient ribosome binding site from bacteriophage T7 gene 10 (Olins and Rangwala, 1989)
   4839..4934    +  CDS            serS (fragment): SYS_THET8 - Experimental evidence at protein level: Swiss-Prot protein existence level 1. Catalyzes the attachment of serine to tRNA(Ser). Is also able to aminoacylate tRNA(Sec) with serine, to form the misacylated tRNA L- seryl-tRNA(Sec), which will be further converted into selenocysteinyl- tRNA(Sec). From Thermus thermophilus (strain ATCC 27634 / DSM 579 / HB8).
   5580..6800    +  CDS            serS: SYS_THET8 - Experimental evidence at protein level: Swiss-Prot protein existence level 1. Catalyzes the attachment of serine to tRNA(Ser). Is also able to aminoacylate tRNA(Sec) with serine, to form the misacylated tRNA L- seryl-tRNA(Sec), which will be further converted into selenocysteinyl- tRNA(Sec). From Thermus thermophilus (strain ATCC 27634 / DSM 579 / HB8).
   6852..6875    +  CDS            9xHis (fragment): 9xHis affinity tag
   6901..6944    +  CDS            SET1 (fragment): solubility-enhancement tag derived from T7 phage gene 10B
   6952..6999    +  terminator     T7 terminator: transcription terminator for bacteriophage T7 RNA polymerase
>Addgene plasmid #22393 | SRS-MTBD(89/82)-AB wt | depositor full sequence | sequence record 10299 | Author sequence
TGGCGAATGGG
[124 nt withheld, positions 12-135]
C
[91 nt withheld, positions 137-227]
A
[49 nt withheld, positions 229-277]
CCTTTGACGTTGGAGTCCACGTTCTTT
[37 nt withheld, positions 305-341]
ACCCTATCTCGGTCTATTCTTTTGATTTATAAGGGATTTTGCCGATTTCGGCCTATTGGTTAAAAAATGA
GCTGATTTAACAAAAATTTAACGCGAATTTTAACAAAATATTAACGTTTACAATTTCAGGTGGCACTTTT
CGGGGAAATGTGCGCGGAACCCCTATTTGTTTATTTTTCTAAATACATTCAAATATGTATCCGCTCATGA
ATTAATTCTTAGAAAAACTCATCGAGCATCAAATGAAACTGCAATTTATTCATATCAGGATTATCAATAC
CATATTTTTGAAAAAGCCGTTTCTGTAATGAAGGAGAAAACTCACCGAGGCAGTTCCATAGGATGGCAAG
ATCCTGGTATCGGTCTGCGATTCCGACTCGTCCAACATCAATACAACCTATTAATTTCCCCTCGTCAAAA
ATAAGGTTATCAAGTGAGAAATCACCATGAGTGACGACTGAATCCGGTGAGAATGGCAAAAGTTTATGCA
TTTCTTTCCAGACTTGTTCAACAGGCCAGCCATTACGCTCGTCATCAAAATCACTCGCATCAACCAAACC
GTTATTCATTCGTGATTGCGCCTGAGCGAGACGAAATACGCGATCGCTGTTAAAAGGACAATTACAAACA
GGAATCGAATGCAACCGGCGCAGGAACACTGCCAGCGCATCAACAATATTTTCACCTGAATCAGGATATT
CTTCTAATACCTGGAATGCTGTTTTCCCGGGGATCGCAGTGGTGAGTAACCATGCATCATCAGGAGTACG
GATAAAATGCTTGATGGTCGGAAGAGGCATAAATTCCGTCAGCCAGTTTAGTCTGACCATCTCATCTGTA
ACATCATTGGCAACGCTACCTTTGCCATGTTTCAGAAACAACTCTGGCGCATCGGGCTTCCCATACAATC
GATAGATTGTCGCACCTGATTGCCCGACATTATCGCGAGCCCATTTATACCCATATAAATCAGCATCCAT
GTTGGAATTTAATCGCGGCCTAGAGCAAGACGTTTCCCGTTGAATATGGCTCATAACACCCCTTGTATTA
CTGTTTATGTAAGCAGACAGTTTTATTGTTCATGACCAAAATCCCTTAACGTGAGTTTTCGTTCCACTGA
GCGTCAGACCCCGTAGAAAAGATCAAAGGATCTTCTTGAGATCCTTTTTTTCTGCGCGTAATCTGCTGCT
TGCAAACAAAAAAACCACCGCTACCAGCGGTGGTTTGTTTGCCGGATCAAGAGCTACCAACTCTTTTTCC
GAAGGTAACTGGCTTCAGCAGAGCGCAGATACCAAATACTGTCCTTCTAGTGTAGCCGTAGTTAGGCCAC
CACTTCAAGAACTCTGTAGCACCGCCTACATACCTCGCTCTGCTAATCCTGTTACCAGTGGCTGCTGCCA
GTGGCGATAAGTCGTGTCTTACCGGGTTGGACTCAAGACGATAGTTACCGGATAAGGCGCAGCGGTCGGG
CTGAACGGGGGGTTCGTGCACACAGCCCAGCTTGGAGCGAACGACCTACACCGAACTGAGATACCTACAG
CGTGAGCTATGAGAAAGCGCCACGCTTCCCGAAGGGAGAAAGGCGGACAGGTATCCGGTAAGCGGCAGGG
TCGGAACAGGAGAGCGCACGAGGGAGCTTCCAGGGGGAAACGCCTGGTATCTTTATAGTCCTGTCGGGTT
TCGCCACCTCTGACTTGAGCGTCGATTTTTGTGATGCTCGTCAGGGGGGCGGAGCCTATGGAAAAACGCC
AGCAACGCGGCCTTTTTACGGTTCCTGGCCTTTTGCTGGCCTTTTGCTCACATGTTCTTTCCTGCGTTAT
CCCCTGATTCTGTGGATAACCGTATTACCGCCTTTGAGTGAGCTGATACCGCTCGCCGCAGCCGAACGAC
CGAGCGCAGCGAGTCAGTGAGCGAGGAAGCGGAAGAGCGCCTGATGCGGTATTTTCTCCTTACGCATCTG
TGCGGTATTTCACACCGCATATATGGTGCACTCTCAGTACAATCTGCTCTGATGCCGCATAGTTAAGCCA
GTATACACTCCGCTATCGCTACGTGACTGGGTCATGGCTGCGCCCCGACACCCGCCAACACCCGCTGACG
CGCCCTGACGGGCTTGTCTGCTCCCGGCATCCGCTTACAGACAAGCTGTGACCGTCTCCGGGAGCTGCAT
GTGTCAGAGGTTTTCACCGTCATCACCGAAACGCGCGAGGCAGCTGCGGTAAAGCTCATCAGCGTGGTCG
TGAAGCGATTCACAGATGTCTGCCTGTTCATCCGCGTCCAGCTCGTTGAGTTTCTCCAGAAGCGTTAATG
TCTGGCTTCTGATAAAGCGGGCCATGTTAAGGGCGGTTTTTTCCTGTTTGGTCACTGATGCCTCCGTGTA
AGGGGGATTTCTGTTCATGGGGGTAATGATACCGATGAAACGAGAGAGGATGCTCACGATACGGGTTACT
GATGATGAACATGCCCGGTTACTGGAACGTTGTGAGGGTAAACAACTGGCGGTATGGATGCGGCGGGACC
AGAGAAAAATCACTCAGGGTCAATGCCAGCGCTTCGTTAATACAGATGTAGGTGTTCCACAGGGTAGCCA
GCAGCATCCTGCGATGCAGATCCGGAACATAATGGTGCAGGGCGCTGACTTCCGCGTTTCCAGACTTTAC
GAAACACGGAAACCGAAGACCATTCATGTTGTTGCTCAGGTCGCAGACGTTTTGCAGCAGCAGTCGCTTC
ACGTTCGCTCGCGTATCGGTGATTCATTCTGCTAACCAGTAAGGCAACCCCGCCAGCCTAGCCGGGTCCT
CAACGACAGGAGCACGATCATGCTAGTCATGCCCCGCGCCCACCGGAAGGAGCTGACTGGGTTGAAGGCT
CTCAAGGGCATCGGTCGAGATCCCGGTGCCTAATGAGTGAGCTAACTTACATTAATTGCGTTGCGCTCAC
TGCCCGCTTTCCAGTCGGGAAACCTGTCGTGCCAGCTGCATTAATGAATCGGCCAACGCGCGGGGAGAGG
CGGTTTGCGTATTGGGCGCCAGGGTGGTTTTTCTTTTCACCAGTGAGACGGGCAACAGCTGATTGCCCTT
CACCGCCTGGCCCTGAGAGAGTTGCAGCAAGCGGTCCACGCTGGTTTGCCCCAGCAGGCGAAAATCCTGT
TTGATGGTGGTTAACGGCGGGATATAACATGAGCTGTCTTCGGTATCGTCGTATCCCACTACCGAGATGT
CCGCACCAACGCGCAGCCCGGACTCGGTAATGGCGCGCATTGCGCCCAGCGCCATCTGATCGTTGGCAAC
CAGCATCGCAGTGGGAACGATGCCCTCATTCAGCATTTGCATGGTTTGTTGAAAACCGGACATGGCACTC
CAGTCGCCTTCCCGTTCCGCTATCGGCTGAATTTGATTGCGAGTGAGATATTTATGCCAGCCAGCCAGAC
GCAGACGCGCCGAGACAGAACTTAATGGGCCCGCTAACAGCGCGATTTGCTGGTGACCCAATGCGACCAG
ATGCTCCACGCCCAGTCGCGTACCGTCTTCATGGGAGAAAATAATACTGTTGATGGGTGTCTGGTCAGAG
ACATCAAGAAATAACGCCGGAACATTAGTGCAGGCAGCTTCCACAGCAATGGCATCCTGGTCATCCAGCG
GATAGTTAATGATCAGCCCACTGACGCGTTGCGCGAGAAGATTGTGCACCGCCGCTTTACAGGCTTCGAC
GCCGCTTCGTTCTACCATCGACACCACCACGCTGGCACCCAGTTGATCGGCGCGAGATTTAATCGCCGCG
ACAATTTGCGACGGCGCGTGCAGGGCCAGACTGGAGGTGGCAACGCCAATCAGCAACGACTGTTTGCCCG
CCAGTTGTTGTGCCACGCGGTTGGGAATGTAATTCAGCTCCGCCATCGCCGCTTCCACTTTTTCCCGCGT
TTTCGCAGAAACGTGGCTGGCCTGGTTCACCACGCGGGAAACGGTCTGATAAGAGACACCGGCATACTCT
GCGACATCGTATAACGTTACTGGTTTCACATTCACCACCCTGAATTGACTCTCTTCCGGGCGCTATCATG
CCATACCGCGAAAGGTTTTGCGCCATTCGATGGTGTCCGGGATCTCGACGCTCTCCCTTATGCGACTCCT
GCATTAGGAAGCAGCCCAGTAGTAGGTTGAGGCCGTTGAGCACCGCCGCCGCAAGGAATGGTGCATGCAA
GGAGATGGCGCCCAACAGTCCCCCGGCCACGGGGCCTGCCACCATACCCACGCCGAAACAAGCGCTCATG
AGCCCGAAGTGGCGAGCCCGATCTTCCCCATCGGTGATGTCGGCGATATAGGCGCCAGCAACCGCACCTG
TGGCGCCGGTGATGCCGGCCACGATGCGTCCGGCGTAGAGGATCGAGATCGATCTCGATCCCGCGAAATT
AATACGACTCACTATAGGGGAATTGTGAGCGGATAACAATTCCCCTCTAGAAATAATTTTGTTTAACTTT
AAGAAGGAGATATACATATGGTGGATCTGAAACGTTTGCGTCAGGAACCTGAAGTGTTCCATCGTGCGAT
TCGTGAGAAGGGTGTAGCACTGGACCTTGAAGCACTGTTAGCTGTCGACATGCACCTGAATGTTGGGCTC
CGAAAAATCAAAGAGACCGTGGACCAGGTGGAAGAACTGCGCCGTGACCTGAGGATCAAGAGCCAAGAGC
TGGAGGTCAAGAACGCAGCGGCCAATGACAAGCTGAAGAAAATGGTGAAAGACCAGCAAGAGGCTGAGAA
GAAGAAGGTCATGAGCCAAGAAATCCAGGAGCAGCTACACAAACAGCAGGAAGTGATCGCAGACAAGCAG
ATGAGTGTCAAGGAGGACCTGGATAAAGTGGAGCCTGCTGTCATCGAGGCCCAGAACGCTGTGAAGTCCA
TCAAGAAGCAGCACCTGGTGGAGGTGAGGTCCATGGCCAACCCTCCTGCAGCTGTGAAGCTGGCTCTGGA
GTCCATCTGCCTGCTGCTTGGTGAGAGCACCACGGACTGGAAGCAGATCCGCTCCATCATCATGAGAGAG
AACTTCATCCCCACTATCGTCAACTTCTCGGCTGAGGAGATCAGTGATGCCATACGAGAGAAGATGAAGA
AAAACTACATGTCCAACCCCAGTTACAACTATGAGATCGTCAACCGGGCTTCCCTGGCTTGTGGTCCTAT
GGTGAAGTGGGCGATTGCACAGCTCAATTATGCAGACATGTTAAAGCGAGTGGAGCCCCTGAGGAATGAG
CTGCAGAAGCTGGAAGATGACGCCAAGGACAACCAGCAGAAAGCCAATGAGGTGGAGCAGATGATCAGGG
ACCTGGAAGCCAGCATTGCCCGCTACAAGGAGGAGTACGCTGTCCTCATCTCTGAGGCCCAGGCCATCAA
GGCAGACCTGGCAGCTGTGGAAGCAAAGGTAAACCGGAGCACTGCACTTCTAAAGAGTTTATCTGCCGAA
AGGGAACGTTGGGAAAAGAAGCTTGAGGCACTTCTCCTGCAAGTTCCTCTTCCACCTTGGCCTGGAGCAC
CAGTTGGAGGTGAAGAAGCTAATCGTGAAATCAAACGTGTTGGCGGTCCACCTGAATTCTCATTCCCACC
TCTAGACCATGTCGCTCTGATGGAGAAAAATGGCTGGTGGGAACCACGTGCTTCTCAGGATAGTGGAAGC
CGTTCTTACGCACTGAAAGGCGACCTGGCATCATACGAAGAAGCACTGTTACGTTTCGCTGCAGACTTCA
TGGCTCGTCGTGGCTTTACTCCGGCAGATACTCCGAGCCGTGCACGTGAAAAGGCATTTCTCGGTACTGG
TCACTTTCCAGCATATCGTGATCAAGTCCGTGCTGAATCAGAAACGGATACTTACACCACTGGAACCGCG
GAAGTGGTTCTTAATGCTTTGCATAGTGGCGAGATCCTTCCGTATGAAGCACTGCCTCTGCGTTATGCAG
GCTATGCACCGGCGTTTCGTAGTGAAGCAGGTTCTTTTGGCAAGGACGTCCGTGGTTTAATGCGTGTGCA
TCAGTTCCATAAGGTCGAACAGTACGTGCTGACTGAAGCGAGCCTTGAAGCATCAGATCGTGCGTTTCAA
GAACTCCTGGAGAATGCGGAAGAGATCTTACGTCTGCTGGAACTTCCGTATCGTCTCGTCGAAGTGGCAA
CAGGAGATATGGGTCCAGGTAAGTGGCGTCAAGTGGATATCGAGGTGTATCTGCCTTCTGAAGGGCGTTA
TCGTGAAACGCATTCCTGTTCTGCACTGTTGGACTGGCAAGCACGACGTGCTAATCTGCGGTACCGTGAT
CCAGAGGGTCGAGTTCGGTATGCCTACACCCTGAACAACACCGCATTAGCAACTCCCCGTATTCTGGCTA
TGTTACTGGAGAACCACCAACTGCAAGATGGTCGTGTTCGTGTTCCTCAGGCTCTGATTCCGTACATGGG
CAAAGAAGTTCTGGAGCCAGGTGCTGCTGAACAGAAACTGATTAGCGAGGAAGATCTGAACGGTCTCGAG
CACCACCACCACCACCACCACCACTAATTGATTAATACCTAGGCTGCTAAACAAAGCCCGAAAGGAAGCT
GAGTTGGCTGCTGCCACCGCTGAGCAATAACTAGCATAACCCCTTGGGGCCTCTAAACGGGTCTTGAGGG
GTTTTTTGCTGAAAGGAGGAACTATATCCGGAT
