>Addgene plasmid #22393 | SRS-MTBD(89/82)-AB wt | addgene partial sequence | sequence record 28327 | 22393 with T7-term
TGTTTAGCAGCCTAGGTATTAATCAATTAGTGGTGGTGGTGGTGGTGGTGGTGCTCGAGACCGTTCAGAT
CTTCCTCGCTAATCAGTTTCTGTTCAGCAGCACCTGGCTCCAGAACTTCTTTGCCCATGTACGGAATCAG
AGCCTGAGGAACACGAACACGACCATCTTGCAGTTGGTGGTTCTCCAGTAACATAGCCAGAATACGGGGA
GTTGCTAATGCGGTGTTGTTCAGGGTGTAGGCATACCGAACTCGACCCTCTGGATCACGGTACCGCAGAT
TAGCACGTCGTGCTTGCCAGTCCAACAGTGCAGAACAGGAATGCGTTTCACGATAACGCCCTTCAGAAGG
CAGATACACCTCGATATCCACTTGACGCCACTTACCTGGACCCATATCTCCTGTTGCCACTTCGACGAGA
CGATACGGAAGTTCCAGCAGACGTAAGATCTCTTCCGCATTCTCCAGGAGTTCTTGAAACGCACGATCTG
ATGCTTCAAGGCTCGCTTCAGTCAGCACGTACTGTTCGACCTTATGGAACTGATGCACACGCATTAAACC
ACGGACGTCCTTGCCAAAAGAACCTGCTTCACTACGAAACGCCGGTGCATAGCCTGCATAACGCAGAGGC
AGTGCTTCATACGGAAGGATCTCGCCACTATGCAAAGCATTAAGAACCACTTCCGCGGTTCCAGTGGTGT
AAGTATCCGTTTCTGATTCAGCACGGACTTGATCACGATATGCTGGAAAGTGACCAGTACCGAGAAATGC
CTTTTCACGTGCACGGCTCGGAGTATCTGCCGGAGTAAAGCCACGACGAGCCATGAAGTCTGCAGCGAAA
CGTAACAGTGCTTCTTCGTATGATGCCAGGTCGCCTTTCAGTGCGTA
